Addgene plasmid #49256: pcDNA5-F-Med26-NTD R61A K62A
Purpose: Mammalian expression of flag-tagged human Med26-NTD R61A K62A
Depositing lab: Joan Conaway & Ronald Conaway. Depositing organization: Stowers Institute for Medical Research. Publication: Human mediator subunit MED26 functions as a docking site for transcription elongation factors. Takahashi H, Parmely TJ, Sato S, Tomomori-Sato C, Banks CA, Kong SE, Szutorisz H, Swanson SK, Martin-Brown S, Washburn MP, Florens L, Seidel CW, Lin C, Smith ER, Shilatifard A, Conaway RC, Conaway JW. Cell. 2011 Jul 8;146(1):92-104. 10.1016/j.cell.2011.06.005 PubMed 21729782.
Backbone
  Vector backbone: pcDNA5
  Backbone manufacturer: Invitrogen
  Backbone size w/o insert (bp): 5100
  Vector type: Mammalian Expression
  Selectable markers: Hygromycin
Growth in bacteria
  Bacterial resistance: Ampicillin, 100 μg/mL
  Growth temperature: 37°C
  Growth strain: DH5alpha
  Copy number: High Copy
Gene/Insert
  Gene/Insert name: Med 26 (alt name: crsp7)
  Species: H. sapiens (human)
  Mutation: NTD R61A K62A
  GenBank ID: NM_004831.3
  Entrez Gene: MED26 (a.k.a. CRSP7, CRSP70)
  Tag / fusion protein: Flag (N terminal on backbone)
  Cloning method: Restriction Enzyme; 5′ cloning site Unknown (unknown if destroyed); 3′ cloning site Unknown (unknown if destroyed)
  Sequencing primers: 5′ T7; 3′ BGH reverse
Terms and licenses: Academic/Nonprofit Terms; Industry Terms: Not Available to Industry
How to cite: pcDNA5-F-Med26-NTD R61A K62A was a gift from Joan Conaway & Ronald Conaway (Addgene plasmid # 49256 ; http://n2t.net/addgene:49256 ; RRID:Addgene_49256)
