[The description below was written by a language model from this plasmid's Addgene catalogue record.]
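Description:
pcDNA5-F-Med26-NTD R61A K62A is a mammalian expression plasmid built on the Invitrogen pcDNA5 backbone (about 5.1 kb without insert). It is maintained in E. coli as a high-copy plasmid under ampicillin selection, and it carries a hygromycin marker for selecting transfected mammalian cells. The record does not name the promoter or list individual backbone features. The recommended sequencing primers (T7 forward and BGH reverse) indicate that the insert lies between a T7 primer site and a bovine growth hormone polyadenylation region, the usual layout of the pcDNA series, in which expression is normally driven by a CMV promoter. The restriction sites used for cloning are recorded as unknown.

The insert derives from human MED26 (also called CRSP7 or CRSP70), a subunit of the Mediator transcriptional coactivator complex. According to the name and mutation field, it encodes the N-terminal domain (NTD) of the protein rather than the full-length sequence, with two alanine substitutions, R61A and K62A. The exact residue boundaries of the fragment are not given. A FLAG epitope supplied by the backbone is fused to the N terminus, allowing detection by immunoblotting and anti-FLAG affinity purification of the protein and its binding partners.

The associated publication describes MED26 as a docking site for transcription elongation factors. In that context the construct most plausibly serves as a point-mutant counterpart to the wild-type NTD for testing whether these residues are needed for such interactions, although the record does not state the effect of the mutations.
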