>Addgene plasmid #49256 | pcDNA5-F-Med26-NTD R61A K62A | depositor partial sequence | sequence record 73095 | T7 read
GCTGCTGCAGACTACAGGACGATGATGACAAGCTCGACGCACACCAGCATGAGGCGGCGCTGCGGGGGCT
GGCGGGGGCCACCGGCTCTGCCAACGGGGGCGCACACAACTGCCGGCCGGAGGTGGGGGCGGCTGGCCCA
CCCAGGAGCATCCATGACCTGAAGAGCCGCAATGACCTCCAGAGGCTGCCCGGGCAGCGGCTGGACAGGC
TGGGCAGCCGCAAGCGCCGGGGTGACCAGCGTGACCTCGGCCACCCAGGGCCGCCACCCAAGGTCTCCAA
AGCTAGCCACGACCCCCTGGTCCCCAACTCATCCCCCCTCCCCACCAACGGGATCAGTGGGAGTCCAGAG
AGCTTCGCCAGCTCCCTGGATGGCAGTGGGCATGCAGGCCCAGAGGGCAGCCGCCTGGAGCGTGACGAGA
ATGACAAGCACAGTGGCAAGATCCCCGTCAACGCCGTGCGACCGCACACCAGCTCCCCGGGCCTGGGCAA
GCCCCCTGGACCCTGCTTGCAGCCAAAGGCTTCGGTGCTGCAGCAGCTGGACAGGGTGGACGAGACTCCG
GGGCCTCCCCATCCCAAGGGACCCCCTCGCTGCTCTTTCAGTCCTCGGAACTCACGGCATGAGGGCTCCT
TTGCCCGGCAGCAGAGCTTGTATGCACCCAAGGGCTCCGTGCCCAGCCCCTCACCGCGGCCCCAGGCACT
CGATGCCTCACAGGTGCCGTCACCGCTTTCACCTGTGACAACCGTCC
