>Addgene plasmid #49256 | pcDNA5-F-Med26-NTD R61A K62A | addgene partial sequence | sequence record 78823 | T7 5'-TAATACGACTCACTATAGGG-3'
AGGACGATGATGACAAGCTCGAGATGACAGCGGCTCCGGCGTCTCCGCAGCAGATCAGGGACCGGCTGCT
GCAGGCCATCGACCCCCAGAGCAACATCCGGAACATGGTGGCGGTGCTGGAAGTCATCTCCAGCCTGGAG
AAATACCCTATTACCAAAGAGGCACTTGAGGAAACACGACTTGGGAAGCTCATCAACGACGTCGCCGCGA
AAACCAAGAACGAGGAGCTCGCCAAGCGGGCCAAGAAGCTGCTGCGGAGCTGGCAGAAGCTCATCGAGCC
GGCACACCAGCATGAGGCGGCGCTGCGGGGGCTGGCGGGGGCCACCGGCTCTGCCAACGGGGGCGCACAC
AACTGCCGGCCGTGAGGATCCACTAGTCCAGTGTGGTGGAATTCTGCAGATATCCAGCACAGTGGCGGCC
GCTCGATCGAGTCTAGAGGGCCCGTTTAAACCCGCTGATCAGCCTCGACTGTGCCTTCTAGTTGCCAGCC
ATCTGTTGTTTGCCCCTCCCCCGTGCCTTCCTTGACCCTGGAAGGTGCCACTCCCACTGTCCTTTCCTAA
TAAAATGAGGAAATTGCATCGCATTGTCTGAGTAGGTGTCATTCTATTCTGGGGGGTGGGGTGGGGCAGG
ACAGCAAGGGGGAGGATTGGGAAGACAATAGCAGGCATGCTGGGGATGCGGTGGGCTCTATGGCTTCTGA
GGCGGAAAGAACCAGCTGGGGCTCTAGGGGGTATCCCC
[124 nt withheld, positions 739-862]
C
[65 nt withheld, positions 864-928]
